Addgene plasmid #219301: SFFV-DNMT1-Brd 376
Purpose: Transcription factor DNMT1 with a specific barcode assigned.
Depositing lab: Filipe Pereira. Depositing organization: Center for Neuroscience and Cell Biology, University of Coimbra. Publication: A combinatorial transcription factor screening platform for immune cell reprogramming. Kurochkin I, Altman AR, Caiado I, Pertiga-Cabral D, Halitzki E, Minaeva M, Zimmermannova O, Henriques-Oliveira L, Klein D, Nair M, Oliveira D, Cajal LR, Knittel R, Feick C, Ringner M, Martin M, Cirovic B, Pires CF, Rosa FF, Sitnicka E, Theis FJ, Pereira CF. Cell Syst. 2026 Jan 21;17(1):101457. doi: 10.1016/j.cels.2025.101457. Epub 2026 Jan 14. PubMed 41539305.
Backbone
  Vector backbone: SFFV-MCS
  Backbone size w/o insert (bp): 6638
  Vector type: Lentiviral
Growth in bacteria
  Bacterial resistance: Ampicillin, 100 μg/mL
  Growth temperature: 37°C
  Growth strain: NEB Stable
  Copy number: High Copy
Gene/Insert
  Gene/Insert name: DNMT1
  Species: H. sapiens (human)
  Insert size (bp): 4899
  Entrez Gene: DNMT1 (a.k.a. ADCADN, AIM, CXXC9, DNMT, HSN1E, MCMT, m.HsaI)
  Promoter: The spleen focus-forming virus (SFFV) promoter
  Cloning method: Restriction Enzyme; 5′ cloning site Bsp119I (not destroyed); 3′ cloning site BstHI (not destroyed)
Terms and licenses: Academic/Nonprofit Terms; Industry Terms: Not Available to Industry
Depositor comments: Barcode sequence cloned into XbaI restriction site. Design of plasmid is as follows: SFFV-[TF sequence]-WPRE-[Barcode sequence].
How to cite: SFFV-DNMT1-Brd 376 was a gift from Filipe Pereira (Addgene plasmid # 219301 ; http://n2t.net/addgene:219301 ; RRID:Addgene_219301)
