[The description below was written by a language model from this plasmid's Addgene catalogue record and pLannotate feature annotations shown in this document.]
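Description:
SFFV-DNMT1-Brd 376 is a third-generation-style, self-inactivating HIV-1 lentiviral transfer plasmid built on the SFFV-MCS backbone and carrying the human DNMT1 coding sequence together with an assigned identifying barcode. In bacteria it is maintained through a high-copy ColE1/pUC origin and selected with ampicillin via the β-lactamase gene. An f1 origin, lacZα/lac promoter remnants and T3/T7 promoters remain from the pBluescript-type cloning backbone, and an SV40 origin sits next to the SV40 polyadenylation signal downstream of the viral cassette.

The viral genome is transcribed in packaging cells from an RSV promoter fused to a truncated 5′ LTR, which makes genomic RNA production Tat-independent. It is followed by the Ψ packaging signal with a gag fragment, the Rev response element for nuclear export of the unspliced RNA, and the cPPT/CTS, which aids nuclear import of the reverse-transcribed genome. Within this frame, the spleen focus-forming virus LTR promoter, which is commonly used for strong expression in haematopoietic cells, drives the roughly 4.9 kb DNMT1 open reading frame, which encodes the maintenance CpG DNA methyltransferase. No epitope tag, fluorescent reporter or mammalian selection marker is annotated. A WPRE downstream of the insert enhances transcript stability and expression. According to the depositor, the barcode is cloned into an XbaI site after the WPRE, so it would lie in the 3′ end of the transcript; it is not annotated as a separate feature in the table. The ΔU3 3′ LTR inactivates the viral promoter after integration.

The plasmid belongs to a barcoded factor library made for combinatorial transcription factor screening in immune cell reprogramming, where the barcode allows the delivered factor to be identified.
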