Features (pLannotate 1.2.2; 29 found; start..end, strand, type, name):
     94..112     -  promoter       T7 promoter: promoter for bacteriophage T7 RNA polymerase
    120..275     +  CDS            lacZα (fragment): LacZα fragment of β-galactosidase; lacZ fragment
    280..708     +  rep_origin     f1 ori (sequence partly withheld): f1 bacteriophage origin of replication; arrow indicates direction of (+) strand synthesis
    761..865     +  promoter       AmpR promoter: bla
    866..1726    +  CDS            AmpR: β-lactamase; bla; confers resistance to ampicillin, carbenicillin, and related antibiotics
   1897..2485    +  rep_origin     ori: high-copy-number ColE1/pMB1/pBR322/pUC origin of replication
   2668..2760    +  CDS            lacI (fragment): lac repressor; lacI; The lac repressor binds to the lac operator to inhibit transcription in E. coli. This inhibition can be relieved by adding lactose or isopropyl-β-D-thiogalactopyranoside (IPTG).
   2773..2794    +  protein_bind   CAP binding site: CAP binding activates transcription in the presence of cAMP. E. coli catabolite activator protein
   2809..2839    +  promoter       lac promoter: promoter for the E. coli lac operon
   2843..2865    +  protein_bind   lac operator (fragment): The lac repressor binds to the lac operator to inhibit transcription in E. coli. This inhibition can be relieved by adding lactose or isopropyl-β-D-thiogalactopyranoside (IPTG). lac repressor encoded by lacI
   2908..2926    +  promoter       T3 promoter: promoter for bacteriophage T3 RNA polymerase
   2954..3180    +  promoter       RSV promoter: Rous sarcoma virus enhancer/promoter
   3181..3361    +  LTR            5' LTR (truncated): truncated 5' long terminal repeat (LTR) from HIV-1
   3408..3533    +  misc_feature   HIV-1 Ψ: packaging signal of human immunodeficiency virus type 1
   3517..3880    +  CDS            HIV-1 gag (fragment): gag protein from human immunodeficiency virus 1; gag
   4026..4259    +  misc_feature   RRE: The Rev response element (RRE) of HIV-1 allows for Rev-dependent mRNA export from the nucleus to the cytoplasm.
   4636..4736    +  CDS            Rev (fragment): human immunodeficiency virus 1 (HIV-1) Rev protein; rev; enhances nuclear export of unspliced and incompletely spliced viral mRNAs
   4755..4872    +  misc_feature   cPPT/CTS: central polypurine tract and central termination sequence of HIV-1
   4906..5307    +  promoter       SFFV promoter: spleen focus-forming virus long terminal repeat (LTR) promoter
   5317..5340    +  misc_feature   MCS (fragment): pBluescript multiple cloning site
   5365..10260   +  CDS            DNMT1: DNMT1_HUMAN - Also known as AIM, CXXC9, DNMT. Experimental evidence at protein level: Swiss-Prot protein existence level 1. Methylates CpG residues. Preferentially methylates hemimethylated DNA. Associates with DNA replication sites in S phase maintaining the methylation pattern in the newly synthesized strand, that is essential for epigenetic inheritance. Associates with chromatin during G2 and M phases to maintain DNA methylation independently of replication. It is responsible for maintaining methylation patterns established in development. DNA methylation is coordinated with methylation of
  10271..10296   +  misc_feature   MCS (fragment): pBluescript multiple cloning site
  10296..10355   +  CDS            S (fragment): HBSAG_WHV6 - Experimental evidence at transcript level: Swiss-Prot protein existence level 2. The middle envelope protein plays an important role in the budding of the virion. It is involved in the induction of budding in a nucleocapsid independent way. In this process the majority of envelope proteins bud to form subviral lipoprotein particles of 22 nm of diameter that do not contain a nucleocapsid (By similarity). From Woodchuck hepatitis B virus (isolate w64/pWS23) (WHV).
  10487..10890   +  misc_feature   WPRE: woodchuck hepatitis virus posttranscriptional regulatory element
  10948..11007   +  CDS            nef (fragment): NEF_HV1Z2 - Experimental evidence at protein level: Swiss-Prot protein existence level 1. Extracellular Nef protein targets CD4(+) T-lymphocytes for apoptosis by interacting with CXCR4 surface receptors. From Human immunodeficiency virus type 1 group M subtype D (isolate Z2/CDC-Z34) (HIV-1).
  11009..11242   +  LTR            3' LTR (ΔU3): self-inactivating 3' long terminal repeat (LTR) from HIV-1
  11314..11435   +  polyA_signal   SV40 poly(A) signal: SV40 polyadenylation signal
  11454..11475   +  rep_origin     SV40 ori (fragment): SV40 origin of replication
  11475..73      +  rep_origin     SV40 ori (across the origin): SV40 origin of replication
>Addgene plasmid #219301 | SFFV-DNMT1-Brd 376 | addgene full sequence | sequence record 449069 | Addgene NGS Result
ATTTATGCAGAGGCCGAGGCCGCCTCGGCCTCTGAGCTATTCCAGAAGTAGTGAGGAGGCTTTTTTGGAG
GCCTAGGGACGTACCCAATTCGCCCTATAGTGAGTCGTATTACGCGCGCTCACTGGCCGTCGTTTTACAA
CGTCGTGACTGGGAAAACCCTGGCGTTACCCAACTTAATCGCCTTGCAGCACATCCCCCTTTCGCCAGCT
GGCGTAATAGCGAAGAGGCCCGCACCGATCGCCCTTCCCAACAGTTGCGCAGCCTGAATGGCGAATGGG
[124 nt withheld, positions 280-403]
C
[91 nt withheld, positions 405-495]
A
[49 nt withheld, positions 497-545]
CCTTTGACGTTGGAGTCCACGTTCTTT
[37 nt withheld, positions 573-609]
ACCCTATCTCGGTCTATTCTTTTGATTTATAAGGGATTTTGCCGATTTCGGCCTATTGGTTAAAAAATGA
GCTGATTTAACAAAAATTTAACGCGAATTTTAACAAAATATTAACGCTTACAATTTAGGTGGCACTTTTC
GGGGAAATGTGCGCGGAACCCCTATTTGTTTATTTTTCTAAATACATTCAAATATGTATCCGCTCATGAG
ACAATAACCCTGATAAATGCTTCAATAATATTGAAAAAGGAAGAGTATGAGTATTCAACATTTCCGTGTC
GCCCTTATTCCCTTTTTTGCGGCATTTTGCCTTCCTGTTTTTGCTCACCCAGAAACGCTGGTGAAAGTAA
AAGATGCTGAAGATCAGTTGGGTGCACGAGTGGGTTACATCGAACTGGATCTCAACAGCGGTAAGATCCT
TGAGAGTTTTCGCCCCGAAGAACGTTTTCCAATGATGAGCACTTTTAAAGTTCTGCTATGTGGCGCGGTA
TTATCCCGTATTGACGCCGGGCAAGAGCAACTCGGTCGCCGCATACACTATTCTCAGAATGACTTGGTTG
AGTACTCACCAGTCACAGAAAAGCATCTTACGGATGGCATGACAGTAAGAGAATTATGCAGTGCTGCCAT
AACCATGAGTGATAACACTGCGGCCAACTTACTTCTGACAACGATCGGAGGACCGAAGGAGCTAACCGCT
TTTTTGCACAACATGGGGGATCATGTAACTCGCCTTGATCGTTGGGAACCGGAGCTGAATGAAGCCATAC
CAAACGACGAGCGTGACACCACGATGCCTGTAGCAATGGCAACAACGTTGCGCAAACTATTAACTGGCGA
ACTACTTACTCTAGCTTCCCGGCAACAATTAATAGACTGGATGGAGGCGGATAAAGTTGCAGGACCACTT
CTGCGCTCGGCCCTTCCGGCTGGCTGGTTTATTGCTGATAAATCTGGAGCCGGTGAGCGTGGGTCTCGCG
GTATCATTGCAGCACTGGGGCCAGATGGTAAGCCCTCCCGTATCGTAGTTATCTACACGACGGGGAGTCA
GGCAACTATGGATGAACGAAATAGACAGATCGCTGAGATAGGTGCCTCACTGATTAAGCATTGGTAACTG
TCAGACCAAGTTTACTCATATATACTTTAGATTGATTTAAAACTTCATTTTTAATTTAAAAGGATCTAGG
TGAAGATCCTTTTTGATAATCTCATGACCAAAATCCCTTAACGTGAGTTTTCGTTCCACTGAGCGTCAGA
CCCCGTAGAAAAGATCAAAGGATCTTCTTGAGATCCTTTTTTTCTGCGCGTAATCTGCTGCTTGCAAACA
AAAAAACCACCGCTACCAGCGGTGGTTTGTTTGCCGGATCAAGAGCTACCAACTCTTTTTCCGAAGGTAA
CTGGCTTCAGCAGAGCGCAGATACCAAATACTGTTCTTCTAGTGTAGCCGTAGTTAGGCCACCACTTCAA
GAACTCTGTAGCACCGCCTACATACCTCGCTCTGCTAATCCTGTTACCAGTGGCTGCTGCCAGTGGCGAT
AAGTCGTGTCTTACCGGGTTGGACTCAAGACGATAGTTACCGGATAAGGCGCAGCGGTCGGGCTGAACGG
GGGGTTCGTGCACACAGCCCAGCTTGGAGCGAACGACCTACACCGAACTGAGATACCTACAGCGTGAGCT
ATGAGAAAGCGCCACGCTTCCCGAAGGGAGAAAGGCGGACAGGTATCCGGTAAGCGGCAGGGTCGGAACA
GGAGAGCGCACGAGGGAGCTTCCAGGGGGAAACGCCTGGTATCTTTATAGTCCTGTCGGGTTTCGCCACC
TCTGACTTGAGCGTCGATTTTTGTGATGCTCGTCAGGGGGGCGGAGCCTATGGAAAAACGCCAGCAACGC
GGCCTTTTTACGGTTCCTGGCCTTTTGCTGGCCTTTTGCTCACATGTTCTTTCCTGCGTTATCCCCTGAT
TCTGTGGATAACCGTATTACCGCCTTTGAGTGAGCTGATACCGCTCGCCGCAGCCGAACGACCGAGCGCA
GCGAGTCAGTGAGCGAGGAAGCGGAAGAGCGCCCAATACGCAAACCGCCTCTCCCCGCGCGTTGGCCGAT
TCATTAATGCAGCTGGCACGACAGGTTTCCCGACTGGAAAGCGGGCAGTGAGCGCAACGCAATTAATGTG
AGTTAGCTCACTCATTAGGCACCCCAGGCTTTACACTTTATGCTTCCGGCTCGTATGTTGTGTGGAATTG
TGAGCGGATAACAATTTCACACAGGAAACAGCTATGACCATGATTACGCCAAGCGCGCAATTAACCCTCA
CTAAAGGGAACAAAAGCTGGAGCTGCAAGCTTAATGTAGTCTTATGCAATACTCTTGTAGTCTTGCAACA
TGGTAACGATGAGTTAGCAACATGCCTTACAAGGAGAGAAAAAGCACCGTGCATGCCGATTGGTGGAAGT
AAGGTGGTACGATCGTGCCTTATTAGGAAGGCAACAGACGGGTCTGACATGGATTGGACGAACCACTGAA
TTGCCGCATTGCAGAGATATTGTATTTAAGTGCCTAGCTCGATACATAAACGGGTCTCTCTGGTTAGACC
AGATCTGAGCCTGGGAGCTCTCTGGCTAACTAGGGAACCCACTGCTTAAGCCTCAATAAAGCTTGCCTTG
AGTGCTTCAAGTAGTGTGTGCCCGTCTGTTGTGTGACTCTGGTAACTAGAGATCCCTCAGACCCTTTTAG
TCAGTGTGGAAAATCTCTAGCAGTGGCGCCCGAACAGGGACTTGAAAGCGAAAGGGAAACCAGAGGAGCT
CTCTCGACGCAGGACTCGGCTTGCTGAAGCGCGCACGGCAAGAGGCGAGGGGCGGCGACTGGTGAGTACG
CCAAAAATTTTGACTAGCGGAGGCTAGAAGGAGAGAGATGGGTGCGAGAGCGTCAGTATTAAGCGGGGGA
GAATTAGATCGCGATGGGAAAAAATTCGGTTAAGGCCAGGGGGAAAGAAAAAATATAAATTAAAACATAT
AGTATGGGCAAGCAGGGAGCTAGAACGATTCGCAGTTAATCCTGGCCTGTTAGAAACATCAGAAGGCTGT
AGACAAATACTGGGACAGCTACAACCATCCCTTCAGACAGGATCAGAAGAACTTAGATCATTATATAATA
CAGTAGCAACCCTCTATTGTGTGCATCAAAGGATAGAGATAAAAGACACCAAGGAAGCTTTAGACAAGAT
AGAGGAAGAGCAAAACAAAAGTAAGACCACCGCACAGCAAGCGGCCGCTGATCTTCAGACCTGGAGGAGG
AGATATGAGGGACAATTGGAGAAGTGAATTATATAAATATAAAGTAGTAAAAATTGAACCATTAGGAGTA
GCACCCACCAAGGCAAAGAGAAGAGTGGTGCAGAGAGAAAAAAGAGCAGTGGGAATAGGAGCTTTGTTCC
TTGGGTTCTTGGGAGCAGCAGGAAGCACTATGGGCGCAGCGTCAATGACGCTGACGGTACAGGCCAGACA
ATTATTGTCTGGTATAGTGCAGCAGCAGAACAATTTGCTGAGGGCTATTGAGGCGCAACAGCATCTGTTG
CAACTCACAGTCTGGGGCATCAAGCAGCTCCAGGCAAGAATCCTGGCTGTGGAAAGATACCTAAAGGATC
AACAGCTCCTGGGGATTTGGGGTTGCTCTGGAAAACTCATTTGCACCACTGCTGTGCCTTGGAATGCTAG
TTGGAGTAATAAATCTCTGGAACAGATTTGGAATCACACGACCTGGATGGAGTGGGACAGAGAAATTAAC
AATTACACAAGCTTAATACACTCCTTAATTGAAGAATCGCAAAACCAGCAAGAAAAGAATGAACAAGAAT
TATTGGAATTAGATAAATGGGCAAGTTTGTGGAATTGGTTTAACATAACAAATTGGCTGTGGTATATAAA
ATTATTCATAATGATAGTAGGAGGCTTGGTAGGTTTAAGAATAGTTTTTGCTGTACTTTCTATAGTGAAT
AGAGTTAGGCAGGGATATTCACCATTATCGTTTCAGACCCACCTCCCAACCCCGAGGGGACCCGACAGGC
CCGAAGGAATAGAAGAAGAAGGTGGAGAGAGAGACAGAGACAGATCCATTCGATTAGTGAACGGATCTCG
ACGGTATCGGTTAACTTTTAAAAGAAAAGGGGGGATTGGGGGGTACAGTGCAGGGGAAAGAATAGTAGAC
ATAATAGCAACAGACATACAAACTAAAGAATTACAAAAACAAATTACAAAAATTCAAAATTTTATCGATC
ACGAGACTAGCCTCGAGCTGGCTGCAGTAACGCCATTTTGCAAGGCATGGAAAAATACCAAACCAAGAAT
AGAGAAGTTCAGATCAAGGGCGGGTACATGAAAATAGCTAACGTTGGGCCAAACAGGATATCTGCGGTGA
GCAGTTTCGGCCCCGGCCCGGGGCCAAGAACAGATGGTCACCGCAGTTTCGGCCCCGGCCCGAGGCCAAG
AACAGATGGTCCCCAGATATGGCCCAACCCTCAGCAGTTTCTTAAGACCCATCAGATGTTTCCAGGCTCC
CCCAAGGACCTGAAATGACCCTGCGCCTTATTTGAATTAACCAATCAGCCTGCTTCTCGCTTCTGTTCGC
GCGCTTCTGCTTCCCGAGCTCTATAAAAGAGCTCACAACCCCTCACTCGGCGCGCCAGTCCTCCGACAGA
CTGAGTCGGCCGGTCGAATCAAGCTTATCGATACCGTCGACGGATCCGCTAGCCCGCGGTTCGAAATGCC
GGCGCGTACCGCCCCAGCCCGGGTGCCCACACTGGCCGTCCCGGCCATCTCGCTGCCCGACGATGTCCGC
AGGCGGCTCAAAGATTTGGAAAGAGACAGCTTAACAGAAAAGGAATGTGTGAAGGAGAAATTGAATCTCT
TGCACGAATTTCTGCAAACAGAAATAAAGAATCAGTTATGTGACTTGGAAACCAAATTACGTAAAGAAGA
ATTATCCGAGGAGGGCTACCTGGCTAAAGTCAAATCCCTTTTAAATAAAGATTTGTCCTTGGAGAACGGT
GCTCATGCTTACAACCGGGAAGTGAATGGACGTCTAGAAAACGGGAACCAAGCAAGAAGTGAAGCCCGTA
GAGTGGGAATGGCAGATGCCAACAGCCCCCCCAAACCCCTTTCCAAACCTCGCACGCCCAGGAGGAGCAA
GTCCGATGGAGAGGCTAAGCGTTCAAGAGACCCTCCTGCCTCAGCCTCCCAAGTAACTGGGATTAGAGCT
GAACCTTCACCTAGCCCCAGGATTACAAGGAAAAGCACCAGGCAAACCACCATCACATCTCATTTTGCAA
AGGGCCCTGCCAAACGGAAACCTCAGGAAGAGTCTGAAAGAGCCAAATCGGATGAGTCCATCAAGGAAGA
AGACAAAGACCAGGATGAGAAGAGACGTAGAGTTACATCCAGAGAACGAGTTGCTAGACCGCTTCCTGCA
GAAGAACCTGAAAGAGCAAAATCAGGAACGCGCACTGAAAAGGAAGAAGAAAGAGATGAAAAAGAAGAAA
AGAGACTCCGAAGTCAAACCAAAGAACCAACACCCAAACAGAAACTGAAGGAGGAGCCGGACAGAGAAGC
CAGGGCAGGCGTGCAGGCTGACGAGGACGAAGATGGAGACGAGAAAGATGAGAAGAAGCACAGAAGTCAA
CCCAAAGATCTAGCTGCCAAACGGAGGCCCGAAGAAAAAGAACCTGAAAAAGTAAATCCACAGATTTCTG
ATGAAAAAGACGAGGATGAAAAGGAGGAGAAGAGACGCAAAACGACCCCCAAAGAACCAACGGAGAAAAA
AATGGCTCGCGCCAAAACAGTCATGAACTCCAAGACCCACCCTCCCAAGTGCATTCAGTGCGGGCAGTAC
CTGGACGACCCTGACCTCAAATATGGGCAGCACCCACCAGACGCGGTGGATGAGCCACAGATGCTGACAA
ATGAGAAGCTGTCCATCTTTGATGCCAACGAGTCTGGCTTTGAGAGTTATGAGGCGCTTCCCCAGCACAA
ACTGACCTGCTTCAGTGTGTACTGTAAGCACGGTCACCTGTGTCCCATCGACACCGGCCTCATCGAGAAG
AATATCGAACTCTTCTTTTCTGGTTCAGCAAAACCAATCTATGATGATGACCCATCTCTTGAAGGTGGTG
TTAATGGCAAAAATCTTGGCCCCATAAATGAATGGTGGATCACTGGCTTTGATGGAGGTGAAAAGGCCCT
CATCGGCTTCAGCACCTCATTTGCCGAATACATTCTGATGGATCCCAGTCCCGAGTATGCGCCCATATTT
GGGCTGATGCAGGAGAAGATCTACATCAGCAAGATTGTGGTGGAGTTCCTGCAGAGCAATTCCGACTCGA
CCTATGAGGACCTGATCAACAAGATCGAGACCACGGTTCCTCCTTCTGGCCTCAACTTGAACCGCTTCAC
AGAGGACTCCCTCCTGCGACACGCGCAGTTTGTGGTGGAGCAGGTGGAGAGTTATGACGAGGCCGGGGAC
AGTGATGAGCAGCCCATCTTCCTGACACCCTGCATGCGGGACCTGATCAAGCTGGCTGGGGTCACGCTGG
GACAGAGGCGAGCCCAGGCGAGGCGGCAGACCATCAGGCATTCTACCAGGGAGAAGGACAGGGGACCCAC
GAAAGCCACCACCACCAAGCTGGTCTACCAGATCTTCGATACTTTCTTCGCAGAGCAAATTGAAAAGGAT
GACAGAGAAGACAAGGAGAACGCCTTTAAGCGCCGGCGATGTGGCGTCTGTGAGGTGTGTCAGCAGCCTG
AGTGTGGGAAATGTAAAGCCTGCAAGGACATGGTTAAATTTGGTGGCAGTGGACGGAGCAAGCAGGCTTG
CCAAGAGCGGAGGTGTCCCAATATGGCCATGAAGGAGGCAGATGACGATGAGGAAGTCGATGATAACATC
CCAGAGATGCCGTCACCCAAAAAAATGCACCAGGGGAAGAAGAAGAAACAGAACAAGAATCGCATCTCTT
GGGTCGGAGAAGCCGTCAAGACTGATGGGAAGAAGAGTTACTATAAGAAGGTGTGCATTGATGCGGAAAC
CCTGGAAGTGGGGGACTGTGTCTCTGTTATTCCAGATGATTCCTCAAAACCGCTGTATCTAGCAAGGGTC
ACGGCGCTGTGGGAGGACAGCAGCAACGGGCAGATGTTTCACGCCCACTGGTTCTGCGCTGGGACAGACA
CAGTCCTCGGGGCCACGTCGGACCCTCTGGAGCTGTTCTTGGTGGATGAATGTGAGGACATGCAGCTTTC
ATATATCCACAGCAAAGTGAAAGTCATCTACAAAGCCCCCTCCGAAAACTGGGCCATGGAGGGAGGCATG
GATCCCGAGTCCCTGCTGGAGGGGGACGACGGGAAGACCTACTTCTACCAGCTGTGGTATGATCAAGACT
ACGCGAGATTCGAGTCCCCTCCAAAAACCCAGCCAACAGAGGACAACAAGTTCAAATTCTGTGTGAGCTG
TGCCCGTCTGGCTGAGATGAGGCAAAAAGAAATCCCCAGGGTCCTGGAGCAGCTCGAGGACCTGGATAGC
CGGGTCCTCTACTACTCAGCCACCAAGAACGGCATCCTGTACCGAGTTGGTGATGGTGTGTACCTGCCCC
CTGAGGCCTTCACGTTCAACATCAAGCTGTCCAGTCCCGTGAAACGCCCACGGAAGGAGCCCGTGGATGA
GGACCTGTACCCAGAGCACTACCGGAAATACTCCGACTACATCAAAGGCAGCAACCTGGATGCCCCTGAG
CCCTACCGAATTGGCCGGATCAAAGAGATCTTCTGTCCCAAGAAGAGCAACGGCAGGCCCAATGAGACTG
ACATCAAAATCCGGGTCAACAAGTTCTACAGGCCTGAGAACACCCACAAGTCCACTCCAGCGAGCTACCA
CGCAGACATCAACCTGCTCTACTGGAGCGACGAGGAGGCCGTGGTGGACTTCAAGGCTGTGCAGGGCCGC
TGCACCGTGGAGTATGGGGAGGACCTGCCCGAGTGCGTCCAGGTGTACTCCATGGGCGGCCCCAACCGCT
TCTACTTCCTCGAGGCCTATAATGCAAAGAGCAAAAGCTTTGAAGATCCTCCCAACCATGCCCGTAGCCC
TGGAAACAAAGGGAAGGGCAAGGGAAAAGGGAAGGGCAAGCCCAAGTCCCAAGCCTGTGAGCCGAGCGAG
CCAGAGATAGAGATCAAGCTGCCCAAGCTGCGGACCCTGGATGTGTTTTCTGGCTGCGGGGGGTTGTCGG
AGGGATTCCACCAAGCAGGCATCTCTGACACGCTGTGGGCCATCGAGATGTGGGACCCTGCGGCCCAGGC
GTTCCGGCTGAACAACCCCGGCTCCACAGTGTTCACAGAGGACTGCAACATCCTGCTGAAGCTGGTCATG
GCTGGGGAGACCACCAACTCCCGCGGCCAGCGGCTGCCCCAGAAGGGAGACGTGGAGATGCTGTGCGGCG
GGCCGCCCTGCCAGGGCTTCAGCGGCATGAACCGCTTCAATTCGCGCACCTACTCCAAGTTCAAAAACTC
TCTGGTGGTTTCCTTCCTCAGCTACTGCGACTACTACCGGCCCCGGTTCTTCCTCCTGGAGAATGTCAGG
AACTTTGTCTCCTTCAAGCGCTCCATGGTCCTGAAGCTCACCCTCCGCTGCCTGGTCCGCATGGGCTATC
AGTGCACCTTCGGCGTGCTGCAGGCCGGTCAGTACGGCGTGGCCCAGACTAGGAGGCGGGCCATCATCCT
GGCCGCGGCCCCTGGAGAGAAGCTCCCTCTGTTCCCGGAGCCACTGCACGTGTTTGCTCCCCGGGCCTGC
CAGCTGAGCGTGGTGGTGGATGACAAGAAGTTTGTGAGCAACATAACCAGGTTGAGCTCGGGTCCTTTCC
GGACCATCACGGTGCGAGACACGATGTCCGACCTGCCGGAGGTGCGGAATGGAGCCTCGGCACTGGAGAT
CTCCTACAACGGGGAGCCTCAGTCCTGGTTCCAGAGGCAGCTCCGGGGCGCACAGTACCAGCCCATCCTC
AGGGACCACATCTGTAAGGACATGAGTGCATTGGTGGCTGCCCGCATGCGGCACATCCCCTTGGCCCCAG
GGTCAGACTGGCGCGATCTGCCCAACATCGAGGTGCGGCTCTCAGACGGCACCATGGCCAGGAAGCTGCG
GTATACCCACCATGACAGGAAGAACGGCCGCAGCAGCTCTGGGGCCCTCCGTGGGGTCTGCTCCTGCGTG
GAAGCCGGCAAAGCCTGCGACCCCGCAGCCAGGCAGTTCAACACCCTCATCCCCTGGTGCCTGCCCCACA
CCGGGAACCGGCACAACCACTGGGCTGGCCTCTATGGAAGGCTCGAGTGGGACGGCTTCTTCAGCACAAC
CGTCACCAACCCCGAGCCCATGGGCAAGCAGGGCCGCGTGCTCCACCCAGAGCAGCACCGTGTGGTGAGC
GTGCGGGAGTGTGCCCGCTCCCAGGGCTTCCCTGACACCTACCGGCTCTTCGGCAACATCCTGGACAAGC
ACCGGCAGGTGGGCAATGCCGTGCCACCGCCCCTGGCCAAAGCCATTGGCTTGGAGATCAAGCTTTGTAT
GTTGGCCAAAGCCCGAGAGAGTGCCTCAGCTAAAATAAAGGAGGAGGAAGCTGCTAAGGACTAGACCGGT
CGGATCCCCCGGGCTGCAGGAATTCGAGCATCTTACCGCCATTTATTCCCATATTTGTTCTGTTTTTCTT
GATTTGGGTATACATTTAAATGTTAATAAAACAAAATGGTGGGGCAATCATTTACATTTTTAGGGATATG
TAATTACTAGTTCAGGTGTATTGCCACAAGACAAACATGTTAAGAAACTTTCCCGTTATTTACGCTCTGT
TCCTGTTAATCAACCTCTGGATTACAAAATTTGTGAAAGATTGACTGATATTCTTAACTATGTTGCTCCT
TTTACGCTGTGTGGATATGCTGCTTTAATGCCTCTGTATCATGCTATTGCTTCCCGTACGGCTTTCGTTT
TCTCCTCCTTGTATAAATCCTGGTTGCTGTCTCTTTATGAGGAGTTGTGGCCCGTTGTCCGTCAACGTGG
CGTGGTGTGCTCTGTGTTTGCTGACGCAACCCCCACTGGCTGGGGCATTGCCACCACCTGTCAACTCCTT
TCTGGGACTTTCGCTTTCCCCCTCCCGATCGCCACGGCAGAACTCATCGCCGCCTGCCTTGCCCGCTGCT
GGACAGGGGCTAGGTTGCTGGGCACTGATAATTCCGTGGTGTTGTCGGGGAAGCTGACGTCCTTTGCAAT
TCGATATCAAGCTGTACCTTCTAGATGTACATTACAGAAAGCGCTTCTAGACCAATGACTTACAAGGCAG
CTGTAGATCTTAGCCACTTTTTAAAAGAAAAGGGGGGACTGGAAGGGCTAATTCACTCCCAACGAAGACA
AGATCTGCTTTTTGCTTGTACTGGGTCTCTCTGGTTAGACCAGATCTGAGCCTGGGAGCTCTCTGGCTAA
CTAGGGAACCCACTGCTTAAGCCTCAATAAAGCTTGCCTTGAGTGCTTCAAGTAGTGTGTGCCCGTCTGT
TGTGTGACTCTGGTAACTAGAGATCCCTCAGACCCTTTTAGTCAGTGTGGAAAATCTCTAGCAGTAGTAG
TTCATGTCATCTTATTATTCAGTATTTATAACTTGCAAAGAAATGAATATCAGAGAGTGAGAGGAACTTG
TTTATTGCAGCTTATAATGGTTACAAATAAAGCAATAGCATCACAAATTTCACAAATAAAGCATTTTTTT
CACTGCATTCTAGTTGTGGTTTGTCCAAACTCATCAATGTATCTTATCATGTCTGGCTCTAGCTATCCCG
CCCCTAACTCCGCCCATCCCGCCCCTAACTCCGCCCAGTTCCGCCCATTCTCCGCCCCATGGCTGACTAA
TTTTTTTT
