>Addgene plasmid #219301 | SFFV-DNMT1-Brd 376 | depositor partial sequence | sequence record 428383 | TF ORF
ATGCCGGCGCGTACCGCCCCAGCCCGGGTGCCCACACTGGCCGTCCCGGCCATCTCGCTGCCCGACGATG
TCCGCAGGCGGCTCAAAGATTTGGAAAGAGACAGCTTAACAGAAAAGGAATGTGTGAAGGAGAAATTGAA
TCTCTTGCACGAATTTCTGCAAACAGAAATAAAGAATCAGTTATGTGACTTGGAAACCAAATTACGTAAA
GAAGAATTATCCGAGGAGGGCTACCTGGCTAAAGTCAAATCCCTTTTAAATAAAGATTTGTCCTTGGAGA
ACGGTGCTCATGCTTACAACCGGGAAGTGAATGGACGTCTAGAAAACGGGAACCAAGCAAGAAGTGAAGC
CCGTAGAGTGGGAATGGCAGATGCCAACAGCCCCCCCAAACCCCTTTCCAAACCTCGCACGCCCAGGAGG
AGCAAGTCCGATGGAGAGGCTAAGCGTTCAAGAGACCCTCCTGCCTCAGCCTCCCAAGTAACTGGGATTA
GAGCTGAACCTTCACCTAGCCCCAGGATTACAAGGAAAAGCACCAGGCAAACCACCATCACATCTCATTT
TGCAAAGGGCCCTGCCAAACGGAAACCTCAGGAAGAGTCTGAAAGAGCCAAATCGGATGAGTCCATCAAG
GAAGAAGACAAAGACCAGGATGAGAAGAGACGTAGAGTTACATCCAGAGAACGAGTTGCTAGACCGCTTC
CTGCAGAAGAACCTGAAAGAGCAAAATCAGGAACGCGCACTGAAAAGGAAGAAGAAAGAGATGAAAAAGA
AGAAAAGAGACTCCGAAGTCAAACCAAAGAACCAACACCCAAACAGAAACTGAAGGAGGAGCCGGACAGA
GAAGCCAGGGCAGGCGTGCAGGCTGACGAGGACGAAGATGGAGACGAGAAAGATGAGAAGAAGCACAGAA
GTCAACCCAAAGATCTAGCTGCCAAACGGAGGCCCGAAGAAAAAGAACCTGAAAAAGTAAATCCACAGAT
TTCTGATGAAAAAGACGAGGATGAAAAGGAGGAGAAGAGACGCAAAACGACCCCCAAAGAACCAACGGAG
AAAAAAATGGCTCGCGCCAAAACAGTCATGAACTCCAAGACCCACCCTCCCAAGTGCATTCAGTGCGGGC
AGTACCTGGACGACCCTGACCTCAAATATGGGCAGCACCCACCAGACGCGGTGGATGAGCCACAGATGCT
GACAAATGAGAAGCTGTCCATCTTTGATGCCAACGAGTCTGGCTTTGAGAGTTATGAGGCGCTTCCCCAG
CACAAACTGACCTGCTTCAGTGTGTACTGTAAGCACGGTCACCTGTGTCCCATCGACACCGGCCTCATCG
AGAAGAATATCGAACTCTTCTTTTCTGGTTCAGCAAAACCAATCTATGATGATGACCCATCTCTTGAAGG
TGGTGTTAATGGCAAAAATCTTGGCCCCATAAATGAATGGTGGATCACTGGCTTTGATGGAGGTGAAAAG
GCCCTCATCGGCTTCAGCACCTCATTTGCCGAATACATTCTGATGGATCCCAGTCCCGAGTATGCGCCCA
TATTTGGGCTGATGCAGGAGAAGATCTACATCAGCAAGATTGTGGTGGAGTTCCTGCAGAGCAATTCCGA
CTCGACCTATGAGGACCTGATCAACAAGATCGAGACCACGGTTCCTCCTTCTGGCCTCAACTTGAACCGC
TTCACAGAGGACTCCCTCCTGCGACACGCGCAGTTTGTGGTGGAGCAGGTGGAGAGTTATGACGAGGCCG
GGGACAGTGATGAGCAGCCCATCTTCCTGACACCCTGCATGCGGGACCTGATCAAGCTGGCTGGGGTCAC
GCTGGGACAGAGGCGAGCCCAGGCGAGGCGGCAGACCATCAGGCATTCTACCAGGGAGAAGGACAGGGGA
CCCACGAAAGCCACCACCACCAAGCTGGTCTACCAGATCTTCGATACTTTCTTCGCAGAGCAAATTGAAA
AGGATGACAGAGAAGACAAGGAGAACGCCTTTAAGCGCCGGCGATGTGGCGTCTGTGAGGTGTGTCAGCA
GCCTGAGTGTGGGAAATGTAAAGCCTGCAAGGACATGGTTAAATTTGGTGGCAGTGGACGGAGCAAGCAG
GCTTGCCAAGAGCGGAGGTGTCCCAATATGGCCATGAAGGAGGCAGATGACGATGAGGAAGTCGATGATA
ACATCCCAGAGATGCCGTCACCCAAAAAAATGCACCAGGGGAAGAAGAAGAAACAGAACAAGAATCGCAT
CTCTTGGGTCGGAGAAGCCGTCAAGACTGATGGGAAGAAGAGTTACTATAAGAAGGTGTGCATTGATGCG
GAAACCCTGGAAGTGGGGGACTGTGTCTCTGTTATTCCAGATGATTCCTCAAAACCGCTGTATCTAGCAA
GGGTCACGGCGCTGTGGGAGGACAGCAGCAACGGGCAGATGTTTCACGCCCACTGGTTCTGCGCTGGGAC
AGACACAGTCCTCGGGGCCACGTCGGACCCTCTGGAGCTGTTCTTGGTGGATGAATGTGAGGACATGCAG
CTTTCATATATCCACAGCAAAGTGAAAGTCATCTACAAAGCCCCCTCCGAAAACTGGGCCATGGAGGGAG
GCATGGATCCCGAGTCCCTGCTGGAGGGGGACGACGGGAAGACCTACTTCTACCAGCTGTGGTATGATCA
AGACTACGCGAGATTCGAGTCCCCTCCAAAAACCCAGCCAACAGAGGACAACAAGTTCAAATTCTGTGTG
AGCTGTGCCCGTCTGGCTGAGATGAGGCAAAAAGAAATCCCCAGGGTCCTGGAGCAGCTCGAGGACCTGG
ATAGCCGGGTCCTCTACTACTCAGCCACCAAGAACGGCATCCTGTACCGAGTTGGTGATGGTGTGTACCT
GCCCCCTGAGGCCTTCACGTTCAACATCAAGCTGTCCAGTCCCGTGAAACGCCCACGGAAGGAGCCCGTG
GATGAGGACCTGTACCCAGAGCACTACCGGAAATACTCCGACTACATCAAAGGCAGCAACCTGGATGCCC
CTGAGCCCTACCGAATTGGCCGGATCAAAGAGATCTTCTGTCCCAAGAAGAGCAACGGCAGGCCCAATGA
GACTGACATCAAAATCCGGGTCAACAAGTTCTACAGGCCTGAGAACACCCACAAGTCCACTCCAGCGAGC
TACCACGCAGACATCAACCTGCTCTACTGGAGCGACGAGGAGGCCGTGGTGGACTTCAAGGCTGTGCAGG
GCCGCTGCACCGTGGAGTATGGGGAGGACCTGCCCGAGTGCGTCCAGGTGTACTCCATGGGCGGCCCCAA
CCGCTTCTACTTCCTCGAGGCCTATAATGCAAAGAGCAAAAGCTTTGAAGATCCTCCCAACCATGCCCGT
AGCCCTGGAAACAAAGGGAAGGGCAAGGGAAAAGGGAAGGGCAAGCCCAAGTCCCAAGCCTGTGAGCCGA
GCGAGCCAGAGATAGAGATCAAGCTGCCCAAGCTGCGGACCCTGGATGTGTTTTCTGGCTGCGGGGGGTT
GTCGGAGGGATTCCACCAAGCAGGCATCTCTGACACGCTGTGGGCCATCGAGATGTGGGACCCTGCGGCC
CAGGCGTTCCGGCTGAACAACCCCGGCTCCACAGTGTTCACAGAGGACTGCAACATCCTGCTGAAGCTGG
TCATGGCTGGGGAGACCACCAACTCCCGCGGCCAGCGGCTGCCCCAGAAGGGAGACGTGGAGATGCTGTG
CGGCGGGCCGCCCTGCCAGGGCTTCAGCGGCATGAACCGCTTCAATTCGCGCACCTACTCCAAGTTCAAA
AACTCTCTGGTGGTTTCCTTCCTCAGCTACTGCGACTACTACCGGCCCCGGTTCTTCCTCCTGGAGAATG
TCAGGAACTTTGTCTCCTTCAAGCGCTCCATGGTCCTGAAGCTCACCCTCCGCTGCCTGGTCCGCATGGG
CTATCAGTGCACCTTCGGCGTGCTGCAGGCCGGTCAGTACGGCGTGGCCCAGACTAGGAGGCGGGCCATC
ATCCTGGCCGCGGCCCCTGGAGAGAAGCTCCCTCTGTTCCCGGAGCCACTGCACGTGTTTGCTCCCCGGG
CCTGCCAGCTGAGCGTGGTGGTGGATGACAAGAAGTTTGTGAGCAACATAACCAGGTTGAGCTCGGGTCC
TTTCCGGACCATCACGGTGCGAGACACGATGTCCGACCTGCCGGAGGTGCGGAATGGAGCCTCGGCACTG
GAGATCTCCTACAACGGGGAGCCTCAGTCCTGGTTCCAGAGGCAGCTCCGGGGCGCACAGTACCAGCCCA
TCCTCAGGGACCACATCTGTAAGGACATGAGTGCATTGGTGGCTGCCCGCATGCGGCACATCCCCTTGGC
CCCAGGGTCAGACTGGCGCGATCTGCCCAACATCGAGGTGCGGCTCTCAGACGGCACCATGGCCAGGAAG
CTGCGGTATACCCACCATGACAGGAAGAACGGCCGCAGCAGCTCTGGGGCCCTCCGTGGGGTCTGCTCCT
GCGTGGAAGCCGGCAAAGCCTGCGACCCCGCAGCCAGGCAGTTCAACACCCTCATCCCCTGGTGCCTGCC
CCACACCGGGAACCGGCACAACCACTGGGCTGGCCTCTATGGAAGGCTCGAGTGGGACGGCTTCTTCAGC
ACAACCGTCACCAACCCCGAGCCCATGGGCAAGCAGGGCCGCGTGCTCCACCCAGAGCAGCACCGTGTGG
TGAGCGTGCGGGAGTGTGCCCGCTCCCAGGGCTTCCCTGACACCTACCGGCTCTTCGGCAACATCCTGGA
CAAGCACCGGCAGGTGGGCAATGCCGTGCCACCGCCCCTGGCCAAAGCCATTGGCTTGGAGATCAAGCTT
TGTATGTTGGCCAAAGCCCGAGAGAGTGCCTCAGCTAAAATAAAGGAGGAGGAAGCTGCTAAGGACTAG
