>Addgene plasmid #219301 | SFFV-DNMT1-Brd 376 | depositor partial sequence | sequence record 428384 | Barcode sequence
TGTACATTACAGAAAGCGCT
